>Addgene plasmid #226958 | PDG459 V3 | addgene full sequence | sequence record 487610 | Addgene Long Read Sequencing Result
TTGAGATCCTTTTTTTCTGCGCGTAATCTGCTGCTTGCAAACAAAAAAACCACCGCTACCAGCGGTGGTT
TGTTTGCCGGATCAAGAGCTACCAACTCTTTTTCCGAAGGTAACTGGCTTCAGCAGAGCGCAGATACCAA
ATACTGTTCTTCTAGTGTAGCCGTAGTTAGGCCACCACTTCAAGAACTCTGTAGCACCGCCTACATACCT
CGCTCTGCTAATCCTGTTACCAGTGGCTGCTGCCAGTGGCGATAAGTCGTGTCTTACCGGGTTGGACTCA
AGACGATAGTTACCGGATAAGGCGCAGCGGTCGGGCTGAACGGGGGGTTCGTGCACACAGCCCAGCTTGG
AGCGAACGACCTACACCGAACTGAGATACCTACAGCGTGAGCTATGAGAAAGCGCCACGCTTCCCGAAGG
GAGAAAGGCGGACAGGTATCCGGTAAGCGGCAGGGTCGGAACAGGAGAGCGCACGAGGGAGCTTCCAGGG
GGAAACGCCTGGTATCTTTATAGTCCTGTCGGGTTTCGCCACCTCTGACTTGAGCGTCGATTTTTGTGAT
GCTCGTCAGGGGGGCGGAGCCTATGGAAAAACGCCAGCAACGCGGCCTTTTTACGGTTCCTGGCCTTTTG
CTGGCCTTTTGCTCACATGTGAGGGCCTATTTCCCATGATTCCTTCATATTTGCATATACGATACAAGGC
TGTTAGAGAGATAATTGGAATTAATTTGACTGTAAACACAAAGATATTAGTACAAAATACGTGACGTAGA
AAGTAATAATTTCTTGGGTAGTTTGCAGTTTTAAAATTATGTTTTAAAATGGACTATCATATGCTTACCG
TAACTTGAAAGTATTTCGATTTCTTGGCTTTATATATCTTGTGGAAAGGACGAAACACCGGGTCTTCGAG
AAGACCTGTTTCAGAGCTAGAAATAGCAAGTTGAAATAAGGCTAGTCCGTTATCAACTTGAAAAAGTGGC
ACCGAGTCGGTGCTTTTTTGTTTTAGAGCTAGAAATAGCAAGTTAAAATAAGGCTAGTCCGTTTTTAGCG
CGTGCGCCAATTCTGCAGACAAATGGCTCTAGAGGTACCCGTTACATAACTTACGGTAAATGGCCCGCCT
GGCTGACCGCCCAACGACCCCCGCCCATTGACGTCAATAGTAACGCCAATAGGGACTTTCCATTGACGTC
AATGGGTGGAGTATTTACGGTAAACTGCCCACTTGGCAGTACATCAAGTGTATCATATGCCAAGTACGCC
CCCTATTGACGTCAATGACGGTAAATGGCCCGCCTGGCATTGTGCCCAGTACATGACCTTATGGGACTTT
CCTACTTGGCAGTACATCTACGTATTAGTCATCGCTATTACCATGGTCGAGGTGAGCCCCACGTTCTGCT
TCACTCTCCCCATCTCCCCCCCCTCCCCACCCCCAATTTTGTATTTATTTATTTTTTAATTATTTTGTGC
AGCGATGGGGGCGGGGGGGGGGGGGGGGCGCGCGCCAGGCGGGGCGGGGCGGGGCGAGGGGCGGGGCGGG
GCGAGGCGGAGAGGTGCGGCGGCAGCCAATCAGAGCGGCGCGCTCCGAAAGTTTCCTTTTATGGCGAGGC
GGCGGCGGCGGCGGCCCTATAAAAAGCGAAGCGCGCGGCGGGCGGGAGTCGCTGCGCGCTGCCTTCGCCC
CGTGCCCCGCTCCGCCGCCGCCTCGCGCCGCCCGCCCCGGCTCTGACTGACCGCGTTACTCCCACAGGTG
AGCGGGCGGGACGGCCCTTCTCCTCCGGGCTGTAATTAGCTGAGCAAGAGGTAAGGGTTTAAGGGATGGT
TGGTTGGTGGGGTATTAATGTTTAATTACCTGGAGCACCTGCCTGAAATCACTTTTTTTCAGGTTGGACC
GGTGCCACCATGGACTATAAGGACCACGACGGAGACTACAAGGATCATGATATTGATTACAAAGACGATG
ACGATAAGATGGCCCCAAAGAAGAAGCGGAAGGTCGGTATCCACGGAGTCCCAGCAGCCGACAAGAAGTA
CAGCATCGGCCTGGACATCGGCACCAACTCTGTGGGCTGGGCCGTGATCACCGACGAGTACAAGGTGCCC
AGCAAGAAATTCAAGGTGCTGGGCAACACCGACCGGCACAGCATCAAGAAGAACCTGATCGGAGCCCTGC
TGTTCGACAGCGGCGAAACAGCCGAGGCCACCCGGCTGAAGAGAACCGCCAGAAGAAGATACACCAGACG
GAAGAACCGGATCTGCTATCTGCAAGAGATCTTCAGCAACGAGATGGCCAAGGTGGACGACAGCTTCTTC
CACAGACTGGAAGAGTCCTTCCTGGTGGAAGAGGATAAGAAGCACGAGCGGCACCCCATCTTCGGCAACA
TCGTGGACGAGGTGGCCTACCACGAGAAGTACCCCACCATCTACCACCTGAGAAAGAAACTGGTGGACAG
CACCGACAAGGCCGACCTGCGGCTGATCTATCTGGCCCTGGCCCACATGATCAAGTTCCGGGGCCACTTC
CTGATCGAGGGCGACCTGAACCCCGACAACAGCGACGTGGACAAGCTGTTCATCCAGCTGGTGCAGACCT
ACAACCAGCTGTTCGAGGAAAACCCCATCAACGCCAGCGGCGTGGACGCCAAGGCCATCCTGTCTGCCAG
ACTGAGCAAGAGCAGACGGCTGGAAAATCTGATCGCCCAGCTGCCCGGCGAGAAGAAGAATGGCCTGTTC
GGAAACCTGATTGCCCTGAGCCTGGGCCTGACCCCCAACTTCAAGAGCAACTTCGACCTGGCCGAGGATG
CCAAACTGCAGCTGAGCAAGGACACCTACGACGACGACCTGGACAACCTGCTGGCCCAGATCGGCGACCA
GTACGCCGACCTGTTTCTGGCCGCCAAGAACCTGTCCGACGCCATCCTGCTGAGCGACATCCTGAGAGTG
AACACCGAGATCACCAAGGCCCCCCTGAGCGCCTCTATGATCAAGAGATACGACGAGCACCACCAGGACC
TGACCCTGCTGAAAGCTCTCGTGCGGCAGCAGCTGCCTGAGAAGTACAAAGAGATTTTCTTCGACCAGAG
CAAGAACGGCTACGCCGGCTACATTGACGGCGGAGCCAGCCAGGAAGAGTTCTACAAGTTCATCAAGCCC
ATCCTGGAAAAGATGGACGGCACCGAGGAACTGCTCGTGAAGCTGAACAGAGAGGACCTGCTGCGGAAGC
AGCGGACCTTCGACAACGGCAGCATCCCCCACCAGATCCACCTGGGAGAGCTGCACGCCATTCTGCGGCG
GCAGGAAGATTTTTACCCATTCCTGAAGGACAACCGGGAAAAGATCGAGAAGATCCTGACCTTCCGCATC
CCCTACTACGTGGGCCCTCTGGCCAGGGGAAACAGCAGATTCGCCTGGATGACCAGAAAGAGCGAGGAAA
CCATCACCCCCTGGAACTTCGAGGAAGTGGTGGACAAGGGCGCTTCCGCCCAGAGCTTCATCGAGCGGAT
GACCAACTTCGATAAGAACCTGCCCAACGAGAAGGTGCTGCCCAAGCACAGCCTGCTGTACGAGTACTTC
ACCGTGTATAACGAGCTGACCAAAGTGAAATACGTGACCGAGGGAATGAGAAAGCCCGCCTTCCTGAGCG
GCGAGCAGAAAAAGGCCATCGTGGACCTGCTGTTCAAGACCAACCGGAAAGTGACCGTGAAGCAGCTGAA
AGAGGACTACTTCAAGAAAATCGAGTGCTTCGACTCCGTGGAAATCTCCGGCGTGGAAGATCGGTTCAAC
GCCTCCCTGGGCACATACCACGATCTGCTGAAAATTATCAAGGACAAGGACTTCCTGGACAATGAGGAAA
ACGAGGACATTCTGGAAGATATCGTGCTGACCCTGACACTGTTTGAGGACAGAGAGATGATCGAGGAACG
GCTGAAAACCTATGCCCACCTGTTCGACGACAAAGTGATGAAGCAGCTGAAGCGGCGGAGATACACCGGC
TGGGGCAGGCTGAGCCGGAAGCTGATCAACGGCATCCGGGACAAGCAGTCCGGCAAGACAATCCTGGATT
TCCTGAAGTCCGACGGCTTCGCCAACAGAAACTTCATGCAGCTGATCCACGACGACAGCCTGACCTTTAA
AGAGGACATCCAGAAAGCCCAGGTGTCCGGCCAGGGCGATAGCCTGCACGAGCACATTGCCAATCTGGCC
GGCAGCCCCGCCATTAAGAAGGGCATCCTGCAGACAGTGAAGGTGGTGGACGAGCTCGTGAAAGTGATGG
GCCGGCACAAGCCCGAGAACATCGTGATCGAAATGGCCAGAGAGAACCAGACCACCCAGAAGGGACAGAA
GAACAGCCGCGAGAGAATGAAGCGGATCGAAGAGGGCATCAAAGAGCTGGGCAGCCAGATCCTGAAAGAA
CACCCCGTGGAAAACACCCAGCTGCAGAACGAGAAGCTGTACCTGTACTACCTGCAGAATGGGCGGGATA
TGTACGTGGACCAGGAACTGGACATCAACCGGCTGTCCGACTACGATGTGGACCATATCGTGCCTCAGAG
CTTTCTGAAGGACGACTCCATCGACAACAAGGTGCTGACCAGAAGCGACAAGAACCGGGGCAAGAGCGAC
AACGTGCCCTCCGAAGAGGTCGTGAAGAAGATGAAGAACTACTGGCGGCAGCTGCTGAACGCCAAGCTGA
TTACCCAGAGAAAGTTCGACAATCTGACCAAGGCCGAGAGAGGCGGCCTGAGCGAACTGGATAAGGCCGG
CTTCATCAAGAGACAGCTGGTGGAAACCCGGCAGATCACAAAGCACGTGGCACAGATCCTGGACTCCCGG
ATGAACACTAAGTACGACGAGAATGACAAGCTGATCCGGGAAGTGAAAGTGATCACCCTGAAGTCCAAGC
TGGTGTCCGATTTCCGGAAGGATTTCCAGTTTTACAAAGTGCGCGAGATCAACAACTACCACCACGCCCA
CGACGCCTACCTGAACGCCGTCGTGGGAACCGCCCTGATCAAAAAGTACCCTAAGCTGGAAAGCGAGTTC
GTGTACGGCGACTACAAGGTGTACGACGTGCGGAAGATGATCGCCAAGAGCGAGCAGGAAATCGGCAAGG
CTACCGCCAAGTACTTCTTCTACAGCAACATCATGAACTTTTTCAAGACCGAGATTACCCTGGCCAACGG
CGAGATCCGGAAGCGGCCTCTGATCGAGACAAACGGCGAAACCGGGGAGATCGTGTGGGATAAGGGCCGG
GATTTTGCCACCGTGCGGAAAGTGCTGAGCATGCCCCAAGTGAATATCGTGAAAAAGACCGAGGTGCAGA
CAGGCGGCTTCAGCAAAGAGTCTATCCTGCCCAAGAGGAACAGCGATAAGCTGATCGCCAGAAAGAAGGA
CTGGGACCCTAAGAAGTACGGCGGCTTCGACAGCCCCACCGTGGCCTATTCTGTGCTGGTGGTGGCCAAA
GTGGAAAAGGGCAAGTCCAAGAAACTGAAGAGTGTGAAAGAGCTGCTGGGGATCACCATCATGGAAAGAA
GCAGCTTCGAGAAGAATCCCATCGACTTTCTGGAAGCCAAGGGCTACAAAGAAGTGAAAAAGGACCTGAT
CATCAAGCTGCCTAAGTACTCCCTGTTCGAGCTGGAAAACGGCCGGAAGAGAATGCTGGCCTCTGCCGGC
GAACTGCAGAAGGGAAACGAACTGGCCCTGCCCTCCAAATATGTGAACTTCCTGTACCTGGCCAGCCACT
ATGAGAAGCTGAAGGGCTCCCCCGAGGATAATGAGCAGAAACAGCTGTTTGTGGAACAGCACAAGCACTA
CCTGGACGAGATCATCGAGCAGATCAGCGAGTTCTCCAAGAGAGTGATCCTGGCCGACGCTAATCTGGAC
AAAGTGCTGTCCGCCTACAACAAGCACCGGGATAAGCCCATCAGAGAGCAGGCCGAGAATATCATCCACC
TGTTTACCCTGACCAATCTGGGAGCCCCTGCCGCCTTCAAGTACTTTGACACCACCATCGACCGGAAGAG
GTACACCAGCACCAAAGAGGTGCTGGACGCCACCCTGATCCACCAGAGCATCACCGGCCTGTACGAGACA
CGGATCGACCTGTCTCAGCTGGGAGGCGACAAAAGGCCGGCGGCCACGAAAAAGGCCGGCCAGGCAAAAA
AGAAAAAGGAATTCGGCAGTGGAGAGGGCAGAGGAAGTCTGCTAACATGCGGTGACGTCGAGGAGAATCC
TGGCCCAATGACCGAGTACAAGCCCACGGTGCGCCTCGCCACCCGCGACGACGTCCCCAGGGCCGTACGC
ACCCTCGCCGCCGCGTTCGCCGACTACCCCGCCACGCGCCACACCGTCGATCCGGACCGCCACATCGAGC
GGGTCACCGAGCTGCAAGAACTCTTCCTCACGCGCGTCGGGCTCGACATCGGCAAGGTGTGGGTCGCGGA
CGACGGCGCCGCGGTGGCGGTCTGGACCACGCCGGAGAGCGTCGAAGCGGGGGCGGTGTTCGCCGAGATC
GGCCCGCGCATGGCCGAGTTGAGCGGTTCCCGGCTGGCCGCGCAGCAACAGATGGAAGGCCTCCTGGCGC
CGCACCGGCCCAAGGAGCCCGCGTGGTTCCTGGCCACCGTCGGAGTCTCGCCCGACCACCAGGGCAAGGG
TCTGGGCAGCGCCGTCGTGCTCCCCGGAGTGGAGGCGGCCGAGCGCGCCGGGGTGCCCGCCTTCCTGGAG
ACCTCCGCGCCCCGCAACCTCCCCTTCTACGAGCGGCTCGGCTTCACCGTCACCGCCGACGTCGAGGTGC
CCGAAGGACCGCGCACCTGGTGCATGACCCGCAAGCCCGGTGCCTGAGAATTCTAACTAGAGCTCGCTGA
TCAGCCTCGACTGTGCCTTCTAGTTGCCAGCCATCTGTTGTTTGCCCCTCCCCCGTGCCTTCCTTGACCC
TGGAAGGTGCCACTCCCACTGTCCTTTCCTAATAAAATGAGGAAATTGCATCGCATTGTCTGAGTAGGTG
TCATTCTATTCTGGGGGGTGGGGTGGGGCAGGACAGCAAGGGGGAGGATTGGGAAGAGAATAGCAGGCAT
GCTGGGGAGCGGCCGCAATTGGCGCACGCGCTAAAAACGGACTAGCCTTATTTTAACTTGCTATTTCTAG
CTCTAAAACAAAAAAGCACCGACTCGGTGCCACTTTTTCAAGTTGATAACGGACTAGCCTTATTTCAACT
TGCTATTTCTAGCTCTGAAACGTCTTCTCGAAGACCCCGGTGTTTCGTCCTTTCCACAAGATATATAAAG
CCAAGAAATCGAAATACTTTCAAGTTACGGTAAGCATATGATAGTCCATTTTAAAACATAATTTTAAAAC
TGCAAACTACCCAAGAAATTATTACTTTCTACGTCACGTATTTTGTACTAATATCTTTGTGTTTACAGTC
AAATTAATTCCAATTATCTCTCTAACAGCCTTGTATCGTATATGCAAATATGAAGGAATCATGGGAAATA
GGCCCTCCCTGCAGGGGCGCCTGATGCGGTATTTTCTCCTTACGCATCTGTGCGGTATTTCACACCGCAT
A
[95 nt withheld, positions 7562-7656]
T
[46 nt withheld, positions 7658-7703]
C
[141 nt withheld, positions 7705-7845]
CCTTTGACGTTGGAGTCCACGTTCTTT
[37 nt withheld, positions 7873-7909]
ACTCTATCTCGGGCTATTCTTTTGATTTATAAGGGATTTTGCCGATTTCGGTCTATTGGTTAAAAAATGA
GCTGATTTAACAAAAATTTAACGCGAATTTTAACAAAATATTAACGTTTACAATTTTATGGTGCACTCTC
AGTACAATCTGCTCTGATGCCGCATAGTTAAGCCAGCCCCGACACCCGCCAACACCCGCTGACGCGCCCT
GACGGGCTTGTCTGCTCCCGGCATCCGCTTACAGACAAGCTGTGACCGTCTCCGGGAGCTGCATGTGTCA
GAGGTTTTCACCGTCATCACCGAAACGCGCGAGACGAAAGGGCCTCGTGATACGCCTATTTTTATAGGTT
AATGTCATGATAATAATGGTTTCTTAGACGTCAGGTGGCACTTTTCGGGGAAATGTGCGCGGAACCCCTA
TTTGTTTATTTTTCTAAATACATTCAAATATGTATCCGCTCATGAGACAATAACCCTGATAAATGCTTCA
ATAATATTGAAAAAGGAAGAGTATGAGTATTCAACATTTCCGTGTCGCCCTTATTCCCTTTTTTGCGGCA
TTTTGCCTTCCTGTTTTTGCTCACCCAGAAACGCTGGTGAAAGTAAAAGATGCTGAAGATCAGTTGGGTG
CACGAGTGGGTTACATCGAACTGGATCTCAACAGCGGTAAGATCCTTGAGAGTTTTCGCCCCGAAGAACG
TTTTCCAATGATGAGCACTTTTAAAGTTCTGCTATGTGGCGCGGTATTATCCCGTATTGACGCCGGGCAA
GAGCAACTCGGTCGCCGCATACACTATTCTCAGAATGACTTGGTTGAGTACTCACCAGTCACAGAAAAGC
ATCTTACGGATGGCATGACAGTAAGAGAATTATGCAGTGCTGCCATAACCATGAGTGATAACACTGCGGC
CAACTTACTTCTGACAACGATCGGAGGACCGAAGGAGCTAACCGCTTTTTTGCACAACATGGGGGATCAT
GTAACTCGCCTTGATCGTTGGGAACCGGAGCTGAATGAAGCCATACCAAACGACGAGCGTGACACCACGA
TGCCTGTAGCAATGGCAACAACGTTGCGCAAACTATTAACTGGCGAACTACTTACTCTAGCTTCCCGGCA
ACAATTAATAGACTGGATGGAGGCGGATAAAGTTGCAGGACCACTTCTGCGCTCGGCCCTTCCGGCTGGC
TGGTTTATTGCTGATAAATCTGGAGCCGGTGAGCGTGGAAGCCGCGGTATCATTGCAGCACTGGGGCCAG
ATGGTAAGCCCTCCCGTATCGTAGTTATCTACACGACGGGGAGTCAGGCAACTATGGATGAACGAAATAG
ACAGATCGCTGAGATAGGTGCCTCACTGATTAAGCATTGGTAACTGTCAGACCAAGTTTACTCATATATA
CTTTAGATTGATTTAAAACTTCATTTTTAATTTAAAAGGATCTAGGTGAAGATCCTTTTTGATAATCTCA
TGACCAAAATCCCTTAACGTGAGTTTTCGTTCCACTGAGCGTCAGACCCCGTAGAAAAGATCAAAGGATC
TTC
Features (pLannotate 1.2.2; 21 found; start..end, strand, type, name):
      1..589     +  rep_origin     ori: high-copy-number ColE1/pMB1/pBR322/pUC origin of replication
    651..891     +  promoter       U6 promoter: RNA polymerase III promoter for human U6 snRNA
    918..993     +  misc_RNA       gRNA scaffold: guide RNA scaffold for the Streptococcus pyogenes CRISPR/Cas9 system
   1000..1043    +  misc_RNA       gRNA scaffold (fragment): guide RNA scaffold for the Streptococcus pyogenes CRISPR/Cas9 system
   1090..1375    +  enhancer       CMV enhancer: human cytomegalovirus immediate early enhancer; contains an 18-bp deletion relative to the standard CMV enhancer
   1377..1654    +  promoter       chicken β-actin promoter: No description available
   1655..1882    +  intron         hybrid intron: hybrid between chicken β-actin (CBA) and minute virus of mice (MMV) introns (Gray et al., 2011)
   2020..3621    +  CDS            Cas9(N): N-terminal portion of Streptococcus pyogenes Cas9 (Zetsche et al., 2015)
   3622..6120    +  CDS            Cas9(C): C-terminal portion of Streptococcus pyogenes Cas9 (Zetsche et al., 2015)
   6121..6168    +  CDS            nucleoplasmin NLS: bipartite nuclear localization signal from nucleoplasmin
   6238..6837    +  CDS            PuroR (fragment): puromycin N-acetyltransferase; pac from Streptomyces; confers resistance to puromycin
   6871..6982    +  polyA_signal   bGH poly(A) signal: bovine growth hormone polyadenylation signal
   7106..7149    -  misc_RNA       gRNA scaffold (fragment): guide RNA scaffold for the Streptococcus pyogenes CRISPR/Cas9 system
   7156..7231    -  misc_RNA       gRNA scaffold: guide RNA scaffold for the Streptococcus pyogenes CRISPR/Cas9 system
   7257..7497    -  promoter       U6 promoter: RNA polymerase III promoter for human U6 snRNA
   7510..7561    -  misc_feature   bom (fragment): basis of mobility region from pBR322
   7580..8035    +  rep_origin     f1 ori (sequence partly withheld): f1 bacteriophage origin of replication; arrow indicates direction of (+) strand synthesis
   8036..8085    -  misc_feature   bom (fragment): basis of mobility region from pBR322
   8187..8222    -  CDS            rop (fragment): Rop protein, which maintains plasmids at low copy number; rop
   8317..8421    +  promoter       AmpR promoter: bla
   8422..9282    +  CDS            AmpR: β-lactamase; bla; confers resistance to ampicillin, carbenicillin, and related antibiotics
