[The description below was written by a language model from this plasmid's Addgene catalogue record and pLannotate feature annotations shown in this document.]
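Description:
PDG459 V3 is an empty, all-in-one CRISPR backbone for mammalian expression, derived from pDG459 and about 9.5 kb in the sequenced record. It is maintained in E. coli as a high-copy plasmid through a ColE1/pUC-type origin and an ampicillin resistance gene (AmpR with its own bla promoter). An f1 phage origin is also present, alongside short annotated remnants of the pBR322 bom and rop regions. No insert is recorded, because the plasmid is intended to receive user-supplied guide sequences.

The nuclease cassette is driven by the CBh promoter, annotated as a CMV enhancer, the chicken β-actin promoter and a hybrid CBA/MVM intron. It expresses Streptococcus pyogenes Cas9 (annotated as contiguous N- and C-terminal portions) with a C-terminal nucleoplasmin nuclear localization signal. Cas9 is linked by a 2A peptide to puromycin N-acetyltransferase, and the transcript ends at a bGH polyadenylation signal. Cas9 and the puromycin marker are therefore produced from a single transcript, so transfected cells can be enriched by puromycin selection.

Two human U6 (RNA polymerase III) sgRNA cassettes flank this unit, one upstream in the forward orientation and one downstream in the reverse orientation. According to the catalogue entry, guides are inserted by BbsI Golden Gate cloning, allowing two gRNAs to be delivered with Cas9 from a single plasmid. This arrangement suits uses such as paired-cut deletions or dual-target editing. What distinguishes this V3 version is the "3TC" sgRNA scaffold, a variant in which the scaffold's poly-T tract is reduced to raise gRNA transcript levels. The BbsI sites and the 2A element are stated in the catalogue entry but are not annotated in the feature table.
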