Addgene plasmid #226958: PDG459 V3
Purpose: (Empty Backbone) CBh-SpCas9-2A-Puro, and 2X hU6-sgRNA (Sp) with BbsI golden gate cloning backbone dual gRNAs. sgRNA uses 3TC scaffold for increased sgRNA expression.
Depositing lab: Paul Thomas. Depositing organization: Adelaide University. Publication: Optimal SpCas9- and SaCas9-mediated gene editing by enhancing gRNA transcript levels through scaffold poly-T tract reduction. Chey YCJ, Gierus L, Lushington C, Arudkumar JC, B Geiger A, Staker LG, Robertson LJ, Pfitzner C, Kennedy JG, Lee RHB, Godahewa GI, Adikusuma F, Thomas PQ. BMC Genomics. 2025 Feb 12;26(1):138. doi: 10.1186/s12864-025-11317-2. PubMed 39939860.
Backbone
  Vector backbone: pDG459 (Plasmid #100901)
  Vector type: Mammalian Expression, CRISPR
  Selectable markers: Puromycin
Growth in bacteria
  Bacterial resistance: Ampicillin, 100 μg/mL
  Growth temperature: 37°C
  Growth strain: DH5alpha
  Copy number: High Copy
Gene/Insert
  Gene/Insert name: None
Terms and licenses: Academic/Nonprofit Terms; Industry Terms: Not Available to Industry
Depositor comments: Contains SpCas9-2A-Puro . Please visit https://doi.org/10.1101/2024.07.19.604224 for bioRxiv preprint.
How to cite: PDG459 V3 was a gift from Paul Thomas (Addgene plasmid # 226958 ; http://n2t.net/addgene:226958 ; RRID:Addgene_226958)
